>Addgene plasmid #200274 | pcDNA3.1-VinculinI997A_TurboID_Venus | addgene full sequence | sequence record 403994 | Addgene NGS Result
GACGGATCGGGAGATCTCCCGATCCCCTATGGTGCACTCTCAGTACAATCTGCTCTGATGCCGCATAGTT
AAGCCAGTATCTGCTCCCTGCTTGTGTGTTGGAGGTCGCTGAGTAGTGCGCGAGCAAAATTTAAGCTACA
ACAAGGCAAGGCTTGACCGACAATTGCATGAAGAATCTGCTTAGGGTTAGGCGTTTTGCGCTGCTTCGCG
ATGTACGGGCCAGATATACGCGTTGACATTGATTATTGACTAGTTATTAATAGTAATCAATTACGGGGTC
ATTAGTTCATAGCCCATATATGGAGTTCCGCGTTACATAACTTACGGTAAATGGCCCGCCTGGCTGACCG
CCCAACGACCCCCGCCCATTGACGTCAATAATGACGTATGTTCCCATAGTAACGCCAATAGGGACTTTCC
ATTGACGTCAATGGGTGGAGTATTTACGGTAAACTGCCCACTTGGCAGTACATCAAGTGTATCATATGCC
AAGTACGCCCCCTATTGACGTCAATGACGGTAAATGGCCCGCCTGGCATTATGCCCAGTACATGACCTTA
TGGGACTTTCCTACTTGGCAGTACATCTACGTATTAGTCATCGCTATTACCATGGTGATGCGGTTTTGGC
AGTACATCAATGGGCGTGGATAGCGGTTTGACTCACGGGGATTTCCAAGTCTCCACCCCATTGACGTCAA
TGGGAGTTTGTTTTGGCACCAAAATCAACGGGACTTTCCAAAATGTCGTAACAACTCCGCCCCATTGACG
CAAATGGGCGGTAGGCGTGTACGGTGGGAGGTCTATATAAGCAGAGCTCTCTGGCTAACTAGAGAACCCA
CTGCTTACTGGCTTATCGAAATTAATACGACTCACTATAGGGAGACCCAAGCTGGCTAGCGTTTAAACTT
AAGCTTGCCATGCCCGTCTTCCACACGCGCACCATCGAGAGCATCTTGGAGCCCGTGGCTCAGCAGATCT
CCCACCTGGTCATCATGCACGAGGAGGGGGAGGTAGACGGCAAGGCCATCCCGGACCTCACCGCCCCCGT
GTCGGCCGTGCAGGCCGCTGTCAGCAACCTGGTGCGGGTTGGAAAAGAAACTGTGCAGACAACAGAAGAC
CAGATCTTGAAAAGGGATATGCCACCAGCATTCATCAAAGTAGAGAATGCCTGCACCAAGCTCGTTCGAG
CAGCCCAGATGCTGCAAGCAGATCCTTATTCAGTACCAGCTCGTGACTACCTAATTGATGGATCAAGAGG
CATCCTTTCTGGAACATCAGACTTACTTCTGACATTTGATGAAGCGGAGGTCCGTAAAATCATCCGTGTC
TGCAAAGGAATATTGGAATATCTGACTGTGGCAGAAGTAGTAGAGACTATGGAGGATTTGGTGACATATA
CAAAGAATCTAGGGCCAGGAATGACAAAGATGGCGAAAATGATCGATGAGAGACAACAGGAATTAACTCA
TCAGGAACATAGGGTTATGCTGGTGAACTCCATGAATACTGTGAAGGAGCTATTGCCTGTACTTATTTCA
GCTATGAAGATCTTTGTAACCACAAAAAACACTAAAAGCCAGGGAATAGAAGAGGCCTTGAAAAATCGCA
ATTTCACAGTAGAGAAAATGAGTGCTGAGATAAATGAAATAATCCGTGTATTACAACTCACTTCCTGGGA
TGAAGATGCCTGGGCCAGCAAGGACACTGAAGCCATGAAAAGAGCTTTAGCCCTAATAGATTCAAAGATG
AACCAGGCAAAAGGCTGGCTGAGAGATCCAAACGCACCTCCAGGGGATGCTGGTGAGCAAGCAATAAGGC
AGATCCTTGATGAAGCTGGAAAAGCAGGAGAATTGTGTGCAGGCAAAGAACGCAGGGAGATTCTGGGAAC
ATGCAAAACTTTGGGCCAAATGACTGATCAACTTGCTGATCTCCGAGCTAGAGGACAGGGTGCTACACCG
ATGGCAATGCAGAAGGCACAGCAGGTGTCACAAGGCCTGGATTTGCTCACTGCAAAAGTGGAGAATGCAG
CCCGGAAATTGGAGGCCATGACAAACTCTAAGCAGGCTATTGCAAAGAAGATTGATGCTGCTCAGAACTG
GCTTGCGGATCCCAACGGCGGAAGTGAAGGAGAAGAACACATTCGAGGAATTATGTCTGAAGCAAGGAAA
GTTGCAGAATTGTGTGAGGAGCCTAAAGAAAGAGATGATATCCTTCGCTCCTTGGGGGAAATCTCTGCTC
TGACAGCTAAGCTGTCAGATCTGCGACGACATGGGAAAGGCGACTCTCCTGAGGCCCGTGCATTGGCCAA
GCAAATAGCTACATCACTTCAGAACTTACAGTCCAAAACAAACAGAGCTGTAGCAAATACTAGGCCAGTT
AAAGCTGCTGTCCATTTGGAGGGCAAGATTGAGCAAGCCCAGAGGTGGATAGATAATCCTACAGTTGATG
ATCGGGGAGTAGGCCAGGCAGCAATTCGGGGTTTGGTTGCAGAAGGTCGTCGTCTAGCCAATGTCATGAT
GGGACCTTATCGTCAGGACCTGCTTGCCAAATGTGACCGTGTAGACCAGCTGGCTGCTCAGCTTGCTGAC
CTTGCAGCAAGAGGGGAAGGAGAGTCTCCTCAGGCTAGGGCAATTGCTGCTCAGCTTCAGGACTCCCTGA
AGGATCTCAAAGCACGGATGCAAGAAGCAATGACCCAGGAGGTGTCTGATGTTTTCAGTGACACTACAAC
CCCTATTAAGTTGTTAGCAGTAGCAGCCACTGCTCCTTCTGATACTCCCAATAGAGAAGAGGTGTTTGAA
GAAAGAGCAGCAAATTTTGAAAACCATGCTGCTAGACTGGGAGCAACAGCAGAAAAAGCAGCTGCAGTTG
GAACTGCTAATAAAACTACTGTGGAAGGCATTCAGGCAACAGTCAAATCTGCAAGGGAGCTTACACCACA
GGTAGTATCGGCTGCTCGAATCCTCCTGAGAAATCCTGGAAATCAAGCTGCTTATGAGCATTTTGAGACA
ATGAAAAACCAATGGATTGATAATGTAGAAAAGATGACAGGGCTGGTGGATGAGGCCATCGATACCAAGT
CTCTGTTGGATGCATCAGAAGAGGCTATTAAGAAGGATCTTGATAAATGTAAAGTTGCAATGGCCAATAT
GCAACCTCAGATGCTGGTAGCTGGAGCCACCAGCATTGCTAGACGAGCGAACCGCATCCTGCTTGTGGCA
AAACGGGAGGTTGAAAATTCAGAAGACCCTAAATTCAGGGAGGCTGTTAAAGCAGCTTCTGATGAGCTGA
GCAAAACCATATCACCGATGGTAATGGATGCTAAAGCTGTAGCAGGAAATATCTCTGATCCTGGTTTGCA
GAAGAGTTTCTTGGATTCTGGATACAGGATTCTGGGAGCTGTGGCCAAAGTCAGAGAAGCCTTTCAGCCT
CAGGAGCCAGACTTTCCCCCTCCTCCTCCTGACCTAGAGCATCTCCATCTGACTGATGAGCTTGCTCCTC
CAAAACCACCACTTCCAGAAGGTGAGGTTCCCCCACCCAGACCACCACCCCCTGAAGAAAAAGATGAGGA
GTTCCCAGAGCAGAAAGCAGGAGAAGCTATTAATCAGCCCATGATGATGGCTGCTAGGCAGTTGCATGAC
GAGGCTCGGAAATGGTCTAGCAAGGGTAACGACATCATTGCTGCTGCTAAACGAATGGCGCTGCTCATGG
CTGAGATGTCACGCCTGGTGCGAGGAGGCAGCGGAAACAAGCGTGCCCTCATCCAGTGTGCAAAAGATAT
TGCTAAGGCATCGGATGAAGTCACTCGATTGGCCAAAGAGGTGGCCAAGCAATGTACTGATAAACGCATT
AGAACAAACCTCTTACAGGTCTGTGAGCGAATCCCAACCATCAGCACGCAGCTCAAAGCTCTTTCCACAG
TGAAAGCTACCATGCTGGGCAGGACTAACATCAGCGATGAAGAATCAGAACAGGCAACTGAGATGTTGGT
TCATAACGCCCAGAACCTCATGCAGTCTGTGAAGGAAACTGTGAGAGAAGCTGAAGCAGCATCCATTAAG
ATAAGAACAGATGCCGGATTCACTCTGCGCTGGGTCAGAAAGACCCCATGGTATCAGGAATTCATGAAAG
ACAATACTGTGCCTCTGAAGCTGATCGCTCTCCTGGCTAATGGCGAGTTCCATAGTGGCGAACAGCTGGG
AGAAACCCTGGGCATGTCCAGGGCCGCTATCAACAAGCACATTCAGACTCTGCGCGACTGGGGCGTGGAC
GTGTTCACCGTGCCCGGAAAGGGCTACTCTCTGCCCGAGCCTATCCCGCTGCTGAACGCTAAACAGATTC
TGGGACAGCTGGACGGCGGGAGCGTGGCAGTCCTGCCTGTGGTCGACTCCACCAATCAGTACCTGCTGGA
TCGAATCGGCGAGCTGAAGAGTGGGGATGCTTGCATTGCAGAATATCAGCAGGCAGGGAGAGGAAGCAGA
GGGAGGAAATGGTTCTCTCCTTTTGGAGCTAACCTGTACCTGAGTATGTTTTGGCGCCTGAAGCGGGGAC
CAGCAGCAATCGGCCTGGGCCCGGTCATCGGAATTGTCATGGCAGAAGCGCTGCGAAAGCTGGGAGCAGA
CAAGGTGCGAGTCAAATGGCCCAATGACCTGTATCTGCAGGATAGAAAGCTGGCAGGCATCCTGGTGGAG
CTGGCCGGAATAACAGGCGATGCTGCACAGATCGTCATTGGCGCCGGGATTAACGTGGCTATGAGGCGCG
TGGAGGAAAGCGTGGTCAATCAGGGCTGGATCACACTGCAGGAAGCAGGGATTAACCTGGACAGGAATAC
TCTGGCCGCTACGCTGATCCGAGAGCTGCGGGCAGCCCTGGAACTGTTCGAGCAGGAAGGCCTGGCTCCA
TATCTGCCACGGTGGGAGAAGCTGGATAACTTCATCAATAGACCCGTGAAGCTGATCATTGGGGACAAAG
AGATTTTCGGGATTAGCCGGGGGATTGATAAACAGGGAGCCCTGCTGCTGGAACAGGACGGAGTTATCAA
ACCCTGGATGGGCGGAGAAATCAGTCTGCGGTCTGCCGAAAAGGGTACCATGGTGAGCAAGGGCGAGGAG
CTGTTCACCGGGGTGGTGCCCATCCTGGTCGAGCTGGACGGCGACGTAAACGGCCACAAGTTCAGCGTGT
CCGGCGAGGGCGAGGGCGATGCCACCTACGGCAAGCTGACCCTGAAGCTGATCTGCACCACCGGCAAGCT
GCCCGTGCCCTGGCCCACCCTCGTGACCACCCTGGGCTACGGCCTGCAGTGCTTCGCCCGCTACCCCGAC
CACATGAAGCAGCACGACTTCTTCAAGTCCGCCATGCCCGAAGGCTACGTCCAGGAGCGCACCATCTTCT
TCAAGGACGACGGCAACTACAAGACCCGCGCCGAGGTGAAGTTCGAGGGCGACACCCTGGTGAACCGCAT
CGAGCTGAAGGGCATCGACTTCAAGGAGGACGGCAACATCCTGGGGCACAAGCTGGAGTACAACTACAAC
AGCCACAACGTCTATATCACCGCCGACAAGCAGAAGAACGGCATCAAGGCCAACTTCAAGATCCGCCACA
ACATCGAGGACGGCGGCGTGCAGCTCGCCGACCACTACCAGCAGAACACCCCCATCGGCGACGGCCCCGT
GCTGCTGCCCGACAACCACTACCTGAGCTACCAGTCCAAACTGAGCAAAGACCCCAACGAGAAGCGCGAT
CACATGGTCCTGCTGGAGTTCGTGACCGCCGCCGGGATCACTCTCGGCATGGACGAGCTGTACAAGTAAG
CGGCCGCTCGAGTCTAGAGGGCCCGTTTAAACCCGCTGATCAGCCTCGACTGTGCCTTCTAGTTGCCAGC
CATCTGTTGTTTGCCCCTCCCCCGTGCCTTCCTTGACCCTGGAAGGTGCCACTCCCACTGTCCTTTCCTA
ATAAAATGAGGAAATTGCATCGCATTGTCTGAGTAGGTGTCATTCTATTCTGGGGGGTGGGGTGGGGCAG
GACAGCAAGGGGGAGGATTGGGAAGACAATAGCAGGCATGCTGGGGATGCGGTGGGCTCTATGGCTTCTG
AGGCGGAAAGAACCAGCTGGGGCTCTAGGGGGTATCCCC
[124 nt withheld, positions 6130-6253]
C
[91 nt withheld, positions 6255-6345]
A
[49 nt withheld, positions 6347-6395]
CCTTTGACGTTGGAGTCCACGTTCTTT
[37 nt withheld, positions 6423-6459]
ACCCTATCTCGGTCTATTCTTTTGATTTATAAGGGATTTTGCCGATTTCGGCCTATTGGTTAAAAAATGA
GCTGATTTAACAAAAATTTAACGCGAATTAATTCTGTGGAATGTGTGTCAGTTAGGGTGTGGAAAGTCCC
CAGGCTCCCCAGCAGGCAGAAGTATGCAAAGCATGCATCTCAATTAGTCAGCAACCAGGTGTGGAAAGTC
CCCAGGCTCCCCAGCAGGCAGAAGTATGCAAAGCATGCATCTCAATTAGTCAGCAACCATAGTCCCGCCC
CTAACTCCGCCCATCCCGCCCCTAACTCCGCCCAGTTCCGCCCATTCTCCGCCCCATGGCTGACTAATTT
TTTTTATTTATGCAGAGGCCGAGGCCGCCTCTGCCTCTGAGCTATTCCAGAAGTAGTGAGGAGGCTTTTT
TGGAGGCCTAGGCTTTTGCAAAAAGCTCCCGGGAGCTTGTATATCCATTTTCGGATCTGATCAAGAGACA
GGATGAGGATCGTTTCGCATGATTGAACAAGATGGATTGCACGCAGGTTCTCCGGCCGCTTGGGTGGAGA
GGCTATTCGGCTATGACTGGGCACAACAGACAATCGGCTGCTCTGATGCCGCCGTGTTCCGGCTGTCAGC
GCAGGGGCGCCCGGTTCTTTTTGTCAAGACCGACCTGTCCGGTGCCCTGAATGAACTGCAGGACGAGGCA
GCGCGGCTATCGTGGCTGGCCACGACGGGCGTTCCTTGCGCAGCTGTGCTCGACGTTGTCACTGAAGCGG
GAAGGGACTGGCTGCTATTGGGCGAAGTGCCGGGGCAGGATCTCCTGTCATCTCACCTTGCTCCTGCCGA
GAAAGTATCCATCATGGCTGATGCAATGCGGCGGCTGCATACGCTTGATCCGGCTACCTGCCCATTCGAC
CACCAAGCGAAACATCGCATCGAGCGAGCACGTACTCGGATGGAAGCCGGTCTTGTCGATCAGGATGATC
TGGACGAAGAGCATCAGGGGCTCGCGCCAGCCGAACTGTTCGCCAGGCTCAAGGCGCGCATGCCCGACGG
CGAGGATCTCGTCGTGACCCATGGCGATGCCTGCTTGCCGAATATCATGGTGGAAAATGGCCGCTTTTCT
GGATTCATCGACTGTGGCCGGCTGGGTGTGGCGGACCGCTATCAGGACATAGCGTTGGCTACCCGTGATA
TTGCTGAAGAGCTTGGCGGCGAATGGGCTGACCGCTTCCTCGTGCTTTACGGTATCGCCGCTCCCGATTC
GCAGCGCATCGCCTTCTATCGCCTTCTTGACGAGTTCTTCTGAGCGGGACTCTGGGGTTCGAAATGACCG
ACCAAGCGACGCCCAACCTGCCATCACGAGATTTCGATTCCACCGCCGCCTTCTATGAAAGGTTGGGCTT
CGGAATCGTTTTCCGGGACGCCGGCTGGATGATCCTCCAGCGCGGGGATCTCATGCTGGAGTTCTTCGCC
CACCCCAACTTGTTTATTGCAGCTTATAATGGTTACAAATAAAGCAATAGCATCACAAATTTCACAAATA
AAGCATTTTTTTCACTGCATTCTAGTTGTGGTTTGTCCAAACTCATCAATGTATCTTATCATGTCTGTAT
ACCGTCGACCTCTAGCTAGAGCTTGGCGTAATCATGGTCATAGCTGTTTCCTGTGTGAAATTGTTATCCG
CTCACAATTCCACACAACATACGAGCCGGAAGCATAAAGTGTAAAGCCTGGGGTGCCTAATGAGTGAGCT
AACTCACATTAATTGCGTTGCGCTCACTGCCCGCTTTCCAGTCGGGAAACCTGTCGTGCCAGCTGCATTA
ATGAATCGGCCAACGCGCGGGGAGAGGCGGTTTGCGTATTGGGCGCTCTTCCGCTTCCTCGCTCACTGAC
TCGCTGCGCTCGGTCGTTCGGCTGCGGCGAGCGGTATCAGCTCACTCAAAGGCGGTAATACGGTTATCCA
CAGAATCAGGGGATAACGCAGGAAAGAACATGTGAGCAAAAGGCCAGCAAAAGGCCAGGAACCGTAAAAA
GGCCGCGTTGCTGGCGTTTTTCCATAGGCTCCGCCCCCCTGACGAGCATCACAAAAATCGACGCTCAAGT
CAGAGGTGGCGAAACCCGACAGGACTATAAAGATACCAGGCGTTTCCCCCTGGAAGCTCCCTCGTGCGCT
CTCCTGTTCCGACCCTGCCGCTTACCGGATACCTGTCCGCCTTTCTCCCTTCGGGAAGCGTGGCGCTTTC
TCATAGCTCACGCTGTAGGTATCTCAGTTCGGTGTAGGTCGTTCGCTCCAAGCTGGGCTGTGTGCACGAA
CCCCCCGTTCAGCCCGACCGCTGCGCCTTATCCGGTAACTATCGTCTTGAGTCCAACCCGGTAAGACACG
ACTTATCGCCACTGGCAGCAGCCACTGGTAACAGGATTAGCAGAGCGAGGTATGTAGGCGGTGCTACAGA
GTTCTTGAAGTGGTGGCCTAACTACGGCTACACTAGAAGAACAGTATTTGGTATCTGCGCTCTGCTGAAG
CCAGTTACCTTCGGAAAAAGAGTTGGTAGCTCTTGATCCGGCAAACAAACCACCGCTGGTAGCGGTGGTT
TTTTTGTTTGCAAGCAGCAGATTACGCGCAGAAAAAAAGGATCTCAAGAAGATCCTTTGATCTTTTCTAC
GGGGTCTGACGCTCAGTGGAACGAAAACTCACGTTAAGGGATTTTGGTCATGAGATTATCAAAAAGGATC
TTCACCTAGATCCTTTTAAATTAAAAATGAAGTTTTAAATCAATCTAAAGTATATATGAGTAAACTTGGT
CTGACAGTTACCAATGCTTAATCAGTGAGGCACCTATCTCAGCGATCTGTCTATTTCGTTCATCCATAGT
TGCCTGACTCCCCGTCGTGTAGATAACTACGATACGGGAGGGCTTACCATCTGGCCCCAGTGCTGCAATG
ATACCGCGAGACCCACGCTCACCGGCTCCAGATTTATCAGCAATAAACCAGCCAGCCGGAAGGGCCGAGC
GCAGAAGTGGTCCTGCAACTTTATCCGCCTCCATCCAGTCTATTAATTGTTGCCGGGAAGCTAGAGTAAG
TAGTTCGCCAGTTAATAGTTTGCGCAACGTTGTTGCCATTGCTACAGGCATCGTGGTGTCACGCTCGTCG
TTTGGTATGGCTTCATTCAGCTCCGGTTCCCAACGATCAAGGCGAGTTACATGATCCCCCATGTTGTGCA
AAAAAGCGGTTAGCTCCTTCGGTCCTCCGATCGTTGTCAGAAGTAAGTTGGCCGCAGTGTTATCACTCAT
GGTTATGGCAGCACTGCATAATTCTCTTACTGTCATGCCATCCGTAAGATGCTTTTCTGTGACTGGTGAG
TACTCAACCAAGTCATTCTGAGAATAGTGTATGCGGCGACCGAGTTGCTCTTGCCCGGCGTCAATACGGG
ATAATACCGCGCCACATAGCAGAACTTTAAAAGTGCTCATCATTGGAAAACGTTCTTCGGGGCGAAAACT
CTCAAGGATCTTACCGCTGTTGAGATCCAGTTCGATGTAACCCACTCGTGCACCCAACTGATCTTCAGCA
TCTTTTACTTTCACCAGCGTTTCTGGGTGAGCAAAAACAGGAAGGCAAAATGCCGCAAAAAAGGGAATAA
GGGCGACACGGAAATGTTGAATACTCATACTCTTCCTTTTTCAATATTATTGAAGCATTTATCAGGGTTA
TTGTCTCATGAGCGGATACATATTTGAATGTATTTAGAAAAATAAACAAATAGGGGTTCCGCGCACATTT
CCCCGAAAAGTGCCACCTGACGTC
Features (pLannotate 1.2.2; 22 found; start..end, strand, type, name):
     28..80      -  misc_feature   bom (fragment): basis of mobility region from pBR322
    235..614     +  enhancer       CMV enhancer: human cytomegalovirus immediate early enhancer
    615..818     +  promoter       CMV promoter: human cytomegalovirus (CMV) immediate early promoter
    814..847     +  LTR            5' LTR (truncated) (fragment): truncated 5' long terminal repeat (LTR) from HIV-1
    863..881     +  promoter       T7 promoter: promoter for bacteriophage T7 RNA polymerase
    920..4117    +  CDS            Vcl: VINC_MOUSE - Experimental evidence at protein level: Swiss-Prot protein existence level 1. Actin filament (F-actin)-binding protein involved in cell- matrix adhesion and cell-cell adhesion. Regulates cell-surface E- cadherin expression and potentiates mechanosensing by the E-cadherin complex. May also play important roles in cell morphology and locomotion (By similarity). From Mus musculus (Mouse).
   4124..5083    +  CDS            TurboID: mutant of the E. coli biotin ligase BioID engineered for improved catalytic efficiency (Branon et al., 2018)
   5090..5806    +  CDS            mVenus: mVenus is a basic (constitutively fluorescent) yellow fluorescent protein published in 2006, derived from Aequorea victoria. It is reported to be a rapidly-maturing monomer with moderate acid sensitivity.
   5860..6084    +  polyA_signal   bGH poly(A) signal: bovine growth hormone polyadenylation signal
   6088..6109    +  promoter       SV40 promoter (fragment): SV40 enhancer and early promoter
   6130..6558    +  rep_origin     f1 ori (sequence partly withheld): f1 bacteriophage origin of replication; arrow indicates direction of (+) strand synthesis
   6572..6901    +  promoter       SV40 promoter: SV40 enhancer and early promoter
   6968..7759    +  CDS            neo: KKA2_KLEPN - Also known as kan, nptII. Experimental evidence at protein level: Swiss-Prot protein existence level 1. Resistance to kanamycin, neomycin, paromomycin, ribostamycin, butirosin and gentamicin B. From Klebsiella pneumoniae.
   7783..7941    +  CDS            ble (fragment): BLE_KLEPN - Experimental evidence at protein level: Swiss-Prot protein existence level 1. Binding protein with a strong affinity to the bleomycin family of antibiotics. Binds to CL990; an antimitotic-antibiotic compound. From Klebsiella pneumoniae.
   7936..8057    +  polyA_signal   SV40 poly(A) signal: SV40 polyadenylation signal
   8130..8146    -  protein_bind   lac operator: The lac repressor binds to the lac operator to inhibit transcription in E. coli. This inhibition can be relieved by adding lactose or isopropyl-β-D-thiogalactopyranoside (IPTG). lac repressor encoded by lacI
   8154..8184    -  promoter       lac promoter: promoter for the E. coli lac operon
   8199..8220    -  protein_bind   CAP binding site: CAP binding activates transcription in the presence of cAMP. E. coli catabolite activator protein
   8233..8325    -  CDS            lacI (fragment): lac repressor; lacI; The lac repressor binds to the lac operator to inhibit transcription in E. coli. This inhibition can be relieved by adding lactose or isopropyl-β-D-thiogalactopyranoside (IPTG).
   8508..9096    -  rep_origin     ori: high-copy-number ColE1/pMB1/pBR322/pUC origin of replication
   9267..10127   -  CDS            AmpR: β-lactamase; bla; confers resistance to ampicillin, carbenicillin, and related antibiotics
  10128..10232   -  promoter       AmpR promoter: bla
