[The description below was written by a language model from this plasmid's Addgene catalogue record and pLannotate feature annotations shown in this document.]
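Description:
pcDNA3.1-VinculinI997A_TurboID_Venus is a mammalian expression plasmid of roughly 10.3 kb built on the pcDNA3.1 backbone. It is propagated in E. coli through a high-copy ColE1/pUC-type origin and selected with ampicillin via the β-lactamase gene. An f1 origin is also present. For mammalian cells, the backbone carries an SV40 early promoter driving the neomycin/kanamycin phosphotransferase gene with an SV40 polyadenylation signal, which can provide G418 selection of stable transfectants.

The roughly 4.9 kb insert, cloned between HindIII and XhoI, is a single fusion reading frame. It consists of vinculin, then the engineered promiscuous biotin ligase TurboID, then the yellow fluorescent protein Venus (annotated as mVenus), and ends at the bovine growth hormone polyadenylation signal. The catalogue lists the vinculin as chicken, although the automated annotation matched it to the mouse homologue, presumably reflecting sequence similarity. The catalogue also gives T7 as the promoter. The feature table shows that the T7 promoter sits just upstream of the insert, while the CMV immediate-early enhancer and promoter lie further upstream and would drive expression in mammalian cells.

Vinculin carries an isoleucine-to-alanine substitution at position 997, which the record describes as making the protein deficient in actin binding. TurboID biotinylates proteins near the fusion, allowing proximity labelling of its neighbours, and Venus reports expression and localisation. The associated publication title concerns tension-sensitive protein recruitment within focal adhesions, so this mutant probably serves as a comparison in which vinculin cannot engage actin.
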