Addgene plasmid #200274: pcDNA3.1-VinculinI997A_TurboID_Venus
Purpose: Expressing actin-binding-deficient vinculin mutant with co-localization labeler TurboID and fluorescence reporter Venus
Depositing lab: Brenton Hoffman. Depositing organization: Duke University. Publication: Identifying constitutive and context-specific molecular-tension-sensitive protein recruitment within focal adhesions. Tao A, LaCroix AS, Shoyer TC, Venkatraman V, Xu KL, Feiger B, Hoffman BD. Dev Cell. 2023 Mar 10:S1534-5807(23)00074-6. doi: 10.1016/j.devcel.2023.02.015. PubMed 36924770.
Backbone
  Vector backbone: pcDNA3.1
  Backbone size w/o insert (bp): 5380
  Total vector size (bp): 10280
  Vector type: Mammalian Expression
Growth in bacteria
  Bacterial resistance: Ampicillin, 100 μg/mL
  Growth temperature: 37°C
  Growth strain: DH5alpha
  Copy number: Unknown
Gene/Insert
  Gene/Insert name: VinculinI997A_TurboID_Venus (alt name: VinI997A-TurboID-Ven)
  Species: G. gallus (chicken), Synthetic
  Insert size (bp): 4900
  Mutation: change isoleucine to alanine at 997 of vinculin
  Promoter: T7
  Cloning method: Restriction Enzyme; 5′ cloning site HindIII (not destroyed); 3′ cloning site XhoI (not destroyed)
  Sequencing primers: 5′ GTAAACGGCCACAAGTTCAGC; 3′ GACGTAGCCTTCGGGCAT
Terms and licenses: Academic/Nonprofit Terms; Industry Terms: Not Available to Industry
How to cite: pcDNA3.1-VinculinI997A_TurboID_Venus was a gift from Brenton Hoffman (Addgene plasmid # 200274 ; http://n2t.net/addgene:200274 ; RRID:Addgene_200274)
